Addgene plasmid #51007: pLenti.PGK.H2B-chFP.W
Purpose: Lentivector that expresses H2B-chFP from internal human PGK promoter
Depositing lab: Rusty Lansford. Depositing organization: California Institute of Technology. Publication: Transgenic quail to dynamically image amniote embryogenesis. Huss D, Benazeraf B, Wallingford A, Filla M, Yang J, Fraser SE, Lansford R. Development. 2015 Jul 24. pii: dev.121392. 10.1242/dev.121392 PubMed 26209648.
Backbone
  Vector backbone: pRRLsin.cPPT.PGKp.eGFP.wpre
  Backbone size w/o insert (bp): 6686
  Total vector size (bp): 7793
  Modifications to backbone: pLenti.pgk:H2B-chFP lentivector was derived from the pRRLsin.cPPT.PGKp.eGFP.wpre lentivector that contains the constitutively expressed human phosphoglycerate kinase promoter (De Palma et al., 2003). The membrane localization tag of the pLenti.pgk:membrane-mCherry lentivector (derived from pRRLsin.cPPT.PGKp.eGFP.wpre) was removed by AgeI/BamHI and replaced by the AgeI/BglII Histone 2B region of pH2B-GFP (Kanda et al., 1998) to generate pLV.pgk:H2B-chFP.
  Vector type: Mammalian Expression, Lentiviral
Growth in bacteria
  Bacterial resistance: Ampicillin, 100 μg/mL
  Growth temperature: 37°C
  Growth strain: Stbl3
  Copy number: Low Copy
Gene/Insert
  Gene/Insert name: H2B-ChFP (alt name: CherryFP)
  Insert size (bp): 1107
  Promoter: human PGK
  Tag / fusion protein: histone2B (N terminal on insert)
  Cloning method: Restriction Enzyme; 5′ cloning site Age1 (not destroyed); 3′ cloning site BamH1 (destroyed during cloning)
  Sequencing primers: 5′ T3; 3′ SV40pA-R
Terms and licenses: Academic/Nonprofit Terms; Industry Terms: Not Available to Industry
Depositor comments: Please note that the H2B sequence in this plasmid was derived from H2B-GFP (Addgene plasmid# 11680) and contains the same differences (D26G and V119I) compared to GenBank reference sequences, such as NP_066402.2.
How to cite: pLenti.PGK.H2B-chFP.W was a gift from Rusty Lansford (Addgene plasmid # 51007 ; http://n2t.net/addgene:51007 ; RRID:Addgene_51007)
