[The description below was written by a language model from this plasmid's Addgene catalogue record and pLannotate feature annotations shown in this document.]
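Description:
pLenti.PGK.H2B-chFP.W is a 7.8 kb third-generation, self-inactivating HIV-1 lentiviral transfer vector derived from pRRLsin.cPPT.PGKp.eGFP.wpre. It is maintained in E. coli through a ColE1/pUC-type origin and an ampicillin resistance gene. The catalogue lists it as low copy and grown in a recombination-deficient strain, which is usual for LTR-containing plasmids. The backbone also carries an f1 origin, an SV40 origin and poly(A) signal downstream of the 3' LTR, and remnants of a pBluescript-type cloning region (lac promoter/operator, lacZα fragment, T3 and T7 promoters).

In packaging cells, genomic RNA is transcribed from a chimeric RSV promoter fused to a truncated 5' LTR, which makes transcription Tat-independent. The Ψ packaging signal with a partial gag sequence, the Rev response element and the cPPT/CTS support encapsidation, nuclear export of the unspliced genome and efficient transduction. The ΔU3 3' LTR inactivates the viral promoter after integration, so expression in target cells depends on the internal human PGK promoter, a constitutive housekeeping promoter. This promoter drives human histone H2B fused at its C-terminus to mCherry ("chFP"), followed by a WPRE that enhances transcript stability and expression. The fusion was made by replacing the membrane-localization tag of a related membrane-mCherry vector with the H2B region from an H2B-GFP plasmid, and the H2B carries the same D26G and V119I differences from reference sequences as that source.

Because the fusion incorporates into chromatin, it labels nuclei red, which allows cell tracking and visualization of mitosis in live imaging. The associated publication used it in generating transgenic quail for dynamic imaging of embryogenesis.
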