Features (pLannotate 1.2.2; 28 found; start..end, strand, type, name):
      8..229     +  promoter       RSV promoter: Rous sarcoma virus enhancer/promoter
    236..416     +  LTR            5' LTR (truncated): truncated 5' long terminal repeat (LTR) from HIV-1
    460..585     +  misc_feature   HIV-1 Ψ: packaging signal of human immunodeficiency virus type 1
    569..932     +  CDS            HIV-1 gag (fragment): gag protein from human immunodeficiency virus 1; gag
   1027..1363    +  ncRNA          RRE: Accession: RF00036 - HIV Rev response element
   1688..1788    +  CDS            Rev (fragment): human immunodeficiency virus 1 (HIV-1) Rev protein; rev; enhances nuclear export of unspliced and incompletely spliced viral mRNAs
   1807..1924    +  misc_feature   cPPT/CTS: central polypurine tract and central termination sequence of HIV-1
   1944..1967    -  misc_feature   MCS (fragment): pBluescript multiple cloning site
   1971..2481    +  promoter       hPGK promoter: human phosphoglycerate kinase 1 promoter
   2485..2527    +  misc_feature   MCS (fragment): multiple cloning site
   2532..2909    +  CDS            H2B: human histone H2B; HIST1H2BJ
   2928..3635    +  CDS            mCherry: mCherry is a basic (constitutively fluorescent) red fluorescent protein published in 2004, derived from Discosoma sp.. It is reported to be a very rapidly-maturing monomer with low acid sensitivity.
   3647..4235    +  misc_feature   WPRE: woodchuck hepatitis virus posttranscriptional regulatory element
   4252..4320    +  CDS            nef (fragment): NEF_HV1Z2 - Experimental evidence at protein level: Swiss-Prot protein existence level 1. Extracellular Nef protein targets CD4(+) T-lymphocytes for apoptosis by interacting with CXCR4 surface receptors. From Human immunodeficiency virus type 1 group M subtype D (isolate Z2/CDC-Z34) (HIV-1).
   4322..4555    +  LTR            3' LTR (ΔU3): self-inactivating 3' long terminal repeat (LTR) from HIV-1
   4627..4748    +  polyA_signal   SV40 poly(A) signal: SV40 polyadenylation signal
   4767..4902    +  rep_origin     SV40 ori: SV40 origin of replication
   4935..4953    -  promoter       T7 promoter: promoter for bacteriophage T7 RNA polymerase
   4961..5116    +  CDS            lacZα (fragment): LacZα fragment of β-galactosidase; lacZ fragment
   5124..5579    +  rep_origin     f1 ori (sequence partly withheld): f1 bacteriophage origin of replication; arrow indicates direction of (+) strand synthesis
   5608..5712    +  promoter       AmpR promoter: bla
   5713..6573    +  CDS            AmpR: β-lactamase; bla; confers resistance to ampicillin, carbenicillin, and related antibiotics
   6744..7332    +  rep_origin     ori: high-copy-number ColE1/pMB1/pBR322/pUC origin of replication
   7515..7607    +  CDS            lacI (fragment): lac repressor; lacI; The lac repressor binds to the lac operator to inhibit transcription in E. coli. This inhibition can be relieved by adding lactose or isopropyl-β-D-thiogalactopyranoside (IPTG).
   7620..7641    +  protein_bind   CAP binding site: CAP binding activates transcription in the presence of cAMP. E. coli catabolite activator protein
   7656..7686    +  promoter       lac promoter: promoter for the E. coli lac operon
   7694..7710    +  protein_bind   lac operator: The lac repressor binds to the lac operator to inhibit transcription in E. coli. This inhibition can be relieved by adding lactose or isopropyl-β-D-thiogalactopyranoside (IPTG). lac repressor encoded by lacI
   7755..7773    +  promoter       T3 promoter: promoter for bacteriophage T3 RNA polymerase
>Addgene plasmid #51007 | pLenti.PGK.H2B-chFP.W | depositor full sequence | sequence record 77808 | pLenti.PGK.H2B-chFP.W sequence 7793 bps
AGCTTAATGTAGTCTTATGCAATACTCTTGTAGTCTTGCAACATGGTAACGATGAGTTAGCAACATGCCT
TACAAGGAGAGAAAAAGCACCGTGCATGCCGATTGGTGGAAGTAAGGTGGTACGATCGTGCCTTATTAGG
AAGGCAACAGACGGGTCTGACATGGATTGGACGAACCACTGAATTGCCGCATTGCAGAGATATTGTATTT
AAGTGCCTAGCTCGATACAATAAACGGGTCTCTCTGGTTAGACCAGATCTGAGCCTGGGAGCTCTCTGGC
TAACTAGGGAACCCACTGCTTAAGCCTCAATAAAGCTTGCCTTGAGTGCTTCAAGTAGTGTGTGCCCGTC
TGTTGTGTGACTCTGGTAACTAGAGATCCCTCAGACCCTTTTAGTCAGTGTGGAAAATCTCTAGCAGTGG
CGCCCGAACAGGGACCTGAAAGCGAAAGGGAAACCAGAGCTCTCTCGACGCAGGACTCGGCTTGCTGAAG
CGCGCACGGCAAGAGGCGAGGGGCGGCGACTGGTGAGTACGCCAAAAATTTTGACTAGCGGAGGCTAGAA
GGAGAGAGATGGGTGCGAGAGCGTCAGTATTAAGCGGGGGAGAATTAGATCGCGATGGGAAAAAATTCGG
TTAAGGCCAGGGGGAAAGAAAAAATATAAATTAAAACATATAGTATGGGCAAGCAGGGAGCTAGAACGAT
TCGCAGTTAATCCTGGCCTGTTAGAAACATCAGAAGGCTGTAGACAAATACTGGGACAGCTACAACCATC
CCTTCAGACAGGATCAGAAGAACTTAGATCATTATATAATACAGTAGCAACCCTCTATTGTGTGCATCAA
AGGATAGAGATAAAAGACACCAAGGAAGCTTTAGACAAGATAGAGGAAGAGCAAAACAAAAGTAAGACCA
CCGCACAGCAAGCGGCCGCTGATCTTCAGACCTGGAGGAGGAGATATGAGGGACAATTGGAGAAGTGAAT
TATATAAATATAAAGTAGTAAAAATTGAACCATTAGGAGTAGCACCCACCAAGGCAAAGAGAAGAGTGGT
GCAGAGAGAAAAAAGAGCAGTGGGAATAGGAGCTTTGTTCCTTGGGTTCTTGGGAGCAGCAGGAAGCACT
ATGGGCGCAGCCTCAATGACGCTGACGGTACAGGCCAGACAATTATTGTCTGGTATAGTGCAGCAGCAGA
ACAATTTGCTGAGGGCTATTGAGGCGCAACAGCATCTGTTGCAACTCACAGTCTGGGGCATCAAGCAGCT
CCAGGCAAGAATCCTGGCTGTGGAAAGATACCTAAAGGATCAACAGCTCCTGGGGATTTGGGGTTGCTCT
GGAAAACTCATTTGCACCACTGCTGTGCCTTGGAATGCTAGTTGGAGTAATAAATCTCTGGAACAGATTT
GGAATCACACGACCTGGATGGAGTGGGACAGAGAAATTAACAATTACACAAGCTTAATACACTCCTTAAT
TGAAGAATCGCAAAACCAGCAAGAAAAGAATGAACAAGAATTATTGGAATTAGATAAATGGGCAAGTTTG
TGGAATTGGTTTAACATAACAAATTGGCTGTGGTATATAAAATTATTCATAATGATAGTAGGAGGCTTGG
TAGGTTTAAGAATAGTTTTTGCTGTACTTTCTATAGTGAATAGAGTTAGGCAGGGATATTCACCATTATC
GTTTCAGACCCACCTCCCAACCCCGAGGGGACCCGACAGGCCCGAAGGAATAGAAGAAGAAGGTGGAGAG
AGAGACAGAGACAGATCCATTCGATTAGTGAACGGATCTCGACGGTATCGGTTAACTTTTAAAAGAAAAG
GGGGGATTGGGGGGTACAGTGCAGGGGAAAGAATAGTAGACATAATAGCAACAGACATACAAACTAAAGA
ATTACAAAAACAAATTACAAAAATTCAAAATTTTATCGATCACGAGACTAGCCTCGAGAAGCTTGATATC
GAATTCCCACGGGGTTGGGGTTGCGCCTTTTCCAAGGCAGCCCTGGGTTTGCGCAGGGACGCGGCTGCTC
TGGGCGTGGTTCCGGGAAACGCAGCGGCGCCGACCCTGGGTCTCGCACATTCTTCACGTCCGTTCGCAGC
GTCACCCGGATCTTCGCCGCTACCCTTGTGGGCCCCCCGGCGACGCTTCCTGCTCCGCCCCTAAGTCGGG
AAGGTTCCTTGCGGTTCGCGGCGTGCCGGACGTGACAAACGGAAGCCGCACGTCTCACTAGTACCCTCGC
AGACGGACAGCGCCAGGGAGCAATGGCAGCGCGCCGACCGCGATGGGCTGTGGCCAATAGCGGCTGCTCA
GCGGGGCGCGCCGAGAGCAGCGGCCGGGAAGGGGCGGTGCGGGAGGCGGGGTGTGGGGCGGTAGTGTGGG
CCCTGTTCCTGCCCGCGCGGTGTTCCGCATTCTGCAAGCCTCCGGAGCGCACGTCGGCAGTCGGCTCCCT
CGTTGACCGAATCACCGACCTCTCTCCCCAGGGGGATCTCGAGCTCAAGCTTCGAATTCTGCAGTCGACG
GTACCGCCACCATGCCAGAGCCAGCGAAGTCTGCTCCCGCCCCGAAAAAGGGCTCCAAGAAGGCGGTGAC
TAAGGCGCAGAAGAAAGGCGGCAAGAAGCGCAAGCGCAGCCGCAAGGAGAGCTATTCCATCTATGTGTAC
AAGGTTCTGAAGCAGGTCCACCCTGACACCGGCATTTCGTCCAAGGCCATGGGCATCATGAATTCGTTTG
TGAACGACATTTTCGAGCGCATCGCAGGTGAGGCTTCCCGCCTGGCGCATTACAACAAGCGCTCGACCAT
CACCTCCAGGGAGATCCAGACGGCCGTGCGCCTGCTGCTGCCTGGGGAGTTGGCCAAGCACGCCGTGTCC
GAGGGTACTAAGGCCATCACCAAGTACACCAGCGCTAAGGATCCACCGGTCGCCACCATGGTGAGCAAGG
GCGAGGAGGATAACATGGCCATCATCAAGGAGTTCATGCGCTTCAAGGTGCACATGGAGGGCTCCGTGAA
CGGCCACGAGTTCGAGATCGAGGGCGAGGGCGAGGGCCGCCCCTACGAGGGCACCCAGACCGCCAAGCTG
AAGGTGACCAAGGGTGGCCCCCTGCCCTTCGCCTGGGACATCCTGTCCCCTCAGTTCATGTACGGCTCCA
AGGCCTACGTGAAGCACCCCGCCGACATCCCCGACTACTTGAAGCTGTCCTTCCCCGAGGGCTTCAAGTG
GGAGCGCGTGATGAACTTCGAGGACGGCGGCGTGGTGACCGTGACCCAGGACTCCTCCCTGCAGGACGGC
GAGTTCATCTACAAGGTGAAGCTGCGCGGCACCAACTTCCCCTCCGACGGCCCCGTAATGCAGAAGAAGA
CCATGGGCTGGGAGGCCTCCTCCGAGCGGATGTACCCCGAGGACGGCGCCCTGAAGGGCGAGATCAAGCA
GAGGCTGAAGCTGAAGGACGGCGGCCACTACGACGCTGAGGTCAAGACCACCTACAAGGCCAAGAAGCCC
GTGCAGCTGCCCGGCGCCTACAACGTCAACATCAAGTTGGACATCACCTCCCACAACGAGGACTACACCA
TCGTGGAACAGTACGAACGCGCCGAGGGCCGCCACTCCACCGGCGGCATGGACGAGCTGTACAAGTAATA
CTCGACAATCAACCTCTGGATTACAAAATTTGTGAAAGATTGACTGGTATTCTTAACTATGTTGCTCCTT
TTACGCTATGTGGATACGCTGCTTTAATGCCTTTGTATCATGCTATTGCTTCCCGTATGGCTTTCATTTT
CTCCTCCTTGTATAAATCCTGGTTGCTGTCTCTTTATGAGGAGTTGTGGCCCGTTGTCAGGCAACGTGGC
GTGGTGTGCACTGTGTTTGCTGACGCAACCCCCACTGGTTGGGGCATTGCCACCACCTGTCAGCTCCTTT
CCGGGACTTTCGCTTTCCCCCTCCCTATTGCCACGGCGGAACTCATCGCCGCCTGCCTTGCCCGCTGCTG
GACAGGGGCTCGGCTGTTGGGCACTGACAATTCCGTGGTGTTGTCGGGGAAGCTGACGTCCTTTCCATGG
CTGCTCGCCTGTGTTGCCACCTGGATTCTGCGCGGGACGTCCTTCTGCTACGTCCCTTCGGCCCTCAATC
CAGCGGACCTTCCTTCCCGCGGCCTGCTGCCGGCTCTGCGGCCTCTTCCGCGTCTTCGCCTTCGCCCTCA
GACGAGTCGGATCTCCCTTTGGGCCGCCTCCCCGCCTGGAATTCGAGCTCGGTACCTTTAAGACCAATGA
CTTACAAGGCAGCTGTAGATCTTAGCCACTTTTTAAAAGAAAAGGGGGGACTGGAAGGGCTAATTCACTC
CCAACGAAGACAAGATCTGCTTTTTGCTTGTACTGGGTCTCTCTGGTTAGACCAGATCTGAGCCTGGGAG
CTCTCTGGCTAACTAGGGAACCCACTGCTTAAGCCTCAATAAAGCTTGCCTTGAGTGCTTCAAGTAGTGT
GTGCCCGTCTGTTGTGTGACTCTGGTAACTAGAGATCCCTCAGACCCTTTTAGTCAGTGTGGAAAATCTC
TAGCAGTAGTAGTTCATGTCATCTTATTATTCAGTATTTATAACTTGCAAAGAAATGAATATCAGAGAGT
GAGAGGAACTTGTTTATTGCAGCTTATAATGGTTACAAATAAAGCAATAGCATCACAAATTTCACAAATA
AAGCATTTTTTTCACTGCATTCTAGTTGTGGTTTGTCCAAACTCATCAATGTATCTTATCATGTCTGGCT
CTAGCTATCCCGCCCCTAACTCCGCCCAGTTCCGCCCATTCTCCGCCCCATGGCTGACTAATTTTTTTTA
TTTATGCAGAGGCCGAGGCCGCCTCGGCCTCTGAGCTATTCCAGAAGTAGTGAGGAGGCTTTTTTGGAGG
CCTAGGCTTTTGCGTCGAGACGTACCCAATTCGCCCTATAGTGAGTCGTATTACGCGCGCTCACTGGCCG
TCGTTTTACAACGTCGTGACTGGGAAAACCCTGGCGTTACCCAACTTAATCGCCTTGCAGCACATCCCCC
TTTCGCCAGCTGGCGTAATAGCGAAGAGGCCCGCACCGATCGCCCTTCCCAACAGTTGCGCAGCCTGAAT
GGCGAATGGCGCG
[124 nt withheld, positions 5124-5247]
C
[91 nt withheld, positions 5249-5339]
A
[49 nt withheld, positions 5341-5389]
CCTTTGACGTTGGAGTCCACGTTCTTT
[37 nt withheld, positions 5417-5453]
ACCCTATCTCGGTCTATTCTTTTGATTTATAAGGGATTTTGCCGATTTCGGCCTATTGGTTAAAAAATGA
GCTGATTTAACAAAAATTTAACGCGAATTTTAACAAAATATTAACGTTTACAATTTCCCAGGTGGCACTT
TTCGGGGAAATGTGCGCGGAACCCCTATTTGTTTATTTTTCTAAATACATTCAAATATGTATCCGCTCAT
GAGACAATAACCCTGATAAATGCTTCAATAATATTGAAAAAGGAAGAGTATGAGTATTCAACATTTCCGT
GTCGCCCTTATTCCCTTTTTTGCGGCATTTTGCCTTCCTGTTTTTGCTCACCCAGAAACGCTGGTGAAAG
TAAAAGATGCTGAAGATCAGTTGGGTGCACGAGTGGGTTACATCGAACTGGATCTCAACAGCGGTAAGAT
CCTTGAGAGTTTTCGCCCCGAAGAACGTTTTCCAATGATGAGCACTTTTAAAGTTCTGCTATGTGGCGCG
GTATTATCCCGTATTGACGCCGGGCAAGAGCAACTCGGTCGCCGCATACACTATTCTCAGAATGACTTGG
TTGAGTACTCACCAGTCACAGAAAAGCATCTTACGGATGGCATGACAGTAAGAGAATTATGCAGTGCTGC
CATAACCATGAGTGATAACACTGCGGCCAACTTACTTCTGACAACGATCGGAGGACCGAAGGAGCTAACC
GCTTTTTTGCACAACATGGGGGATCATGTAACTCGCCTTGATCGTTGGGAACCGGAGCTGAATGAAGCCA
TACCAAACGACGAGCGTGACACCACGATGCCTGTAGCAATGGCAACAACGTTGCGCAAACTATTAACTGG
CGAACTACTTACTCTAGCTTCCCGGCAACAATTAATAGACTGGATGGAGGCGGATAAAGTTGCAGGACCA
CTTCTGCGCTCGGCCCTTCCGGCTGGCTGGTTTATTGCTGATAAATCTGGAGCCGGTGAGCGTGGGTCTC
GCGGTATCATTGCAGCACTGGGGCCAGATGGTAAGCCCTCCCGTATCGTAGTTATCTACACGACGGGGAG
TCAGGCAACTATGGATGAACGAAATAGACAGATCGCTGAGATAGGTGCCTCACTGATTAAGCATTGGTAA
CTGTCAGACCAAGTTTACTCATATATACTTTAGATTGATTTAAAACTTCATTTTTAATTTAAAAGGATCT
AGGTGAAGATCCTTTTTGATAATCTCATGACCAAAATCCCTTAACGTGAGTTTTCGTTCCACTGAGCGTC
AGACCCCGTAGAAAAGATCAAAGGATCTTCTTGAGATCCTTTTTTTCTGCGCGTAATCTGCTGCTTGCAA
ACAAAAAAACCACCGCTACCAGCGGTGGTTTGTTTGCCGGATCAAGAGCTACCAACTCTTTTTCCGAAGG
TAACTGGCTTCAGCAGAGCGCAGATACCAAATACTGTCCTTCTAGTGTAGCCGTAGTTAGGCCACCACTT
CAAGAACTCTGTAGCACCGCCTACATACCTCGCTCTGCTAATCCTGTTACCAGTGGCTGCTGCCAGTGGC
GATAAGTCGTGTCTTACCGGGTTGGACTCAAGACGATAGTTACCGGATAAGGCGCAGCGGTCGGGCTGAA
CGGGGGGTTCGTGCACACAGCCCAGCTTGGAGCGAACGACCTACACCGAACTGAGATACCTACAGCGTGA
GCTATGAGAAAGCGCCACGCTTCCCGAAGGGAGAAAGGCGGACAGGTATCCGGTAAGCGGCAGGGTCGGA
ACAGGAGAGCGCACGAGGGAGCTTCCAGGGGGAAACGCCTGGTATCTTTATAGTCCTGTCGGGTTTCGCC
ACCTCTGACTTGAGCGTCGATTTTTGTGATGCTCGTCAGGGGGGCGGAGCCTATGGAAAAACGCCAGCAA
CGCGGCCTTTTTACGGTTCCTGGCCTTTTGCTGGCCTTTTGCTCACATGTTCTTTCCTGCGTTATCCCCT
GATTCTGTGGATAACCGTATTACCGCCTTTGAGTGAGCTGATACCGCTCGCCGCAGCCGAACGACCGAGC
GCAGCGAGTCAGTGAGCGAGGAAGCGGAAGAGCGCCCAATACGCAAACCGCCTCTCCCCGCGCGTTGGCC
GATTCATTAATGCAGCTGGCACGACAGGTTTCCCGACTGGAAAGCGGGCAGTGAGCGCAACGCAATTAAT
GTGAGTTAGCTCACTCATTAGGCACCCCAGGCTTTACACTTTATGCTTCCGGCTCGTATGTTGTGTGGAA
TTGTGAGCGGATAACAATTTCACACAGGAAACAGCTATGACCATGATTACGCCAAGCGCGCAATTAACCC
TCACTAAAGGGAACAAAAGCTGGAGCTGCA
