>Addgene plasmid #51007 | pLenti.PGK.H2B-chFP.W | addgene partial sequence | sequence record 79772 | hPGK-F 5'-GTGTTCCGCATTCTGCAAG-3'
CGAATCACCGACCTCTCTCCCCAGGGGGATCTCGAGCTCAAGCTTCGAATTCTGCAGTCGACGGTACCGC
CACCATGCCAGAGCCAGCGAAGTCTGCTCCCGCCCCGAAAAAGGGCTCCAAGAAGGCGGTGACTAAGGCG
CAGAAGAAAGGCGGCAAGAAGCGCAAGCGCAGCCGCAAGGAGAGCTATTCCATCTATGTGTACAAGGTTC
TGAAGCAGGTCCACCCTGACACCGGCATTTCGTCCAAGGCCATGGGCATCATGAATTCGTTTGTGAACGA
CATTTTCGAGCGCATCGCAGGTGAGGCTTCCCGCCTGGCGCATTACAACAAGCGCTCGACCATCACCTCC
AGGGAGATCCAGACGGCCGTGCGCCTGCTGCTGCCTGGGGAGTTGGCCAAGCACGCCGTGTCCGAGGGTA
CTAAGGCCATCACCAAGTACACCAGCGCTAAGGATCCACCGGTCGCCACCATGGTGAGCAAGGGCGAGGA
GGATAACATGGCCATCATCAAGGAGTTCATGCGCTTCAAGGTGCACATGGAGGGCTCCGTGAACGGCCAC
GAGTTCGAGATCGAGGGCGAGGGCGAGGGCCGCCCCTACGAGGGCACCCAGACCGCCAAGCTGAAGGTGA
CCAAGGGTGGCCCCCTGCCCTTCGCCTGGGACATCCTGTCCCCTCAGTTCATGTACGGCTCCAAGGCCTA
CGTGAAGCACCCCGCCGACATCCCCGACTACTTGAAGCTGTCCTTCCCCGAGGGCTTCAAGTGGGAGCGC
GTGATGAACTTCGAGGACGGCGGCGTGGTGACCGTGACCCAGGACTCCTCCCTGCAGGACGGCGAGTTCA
TCTACAAGGTGAAGCTGCGCGGCACCAACTTCC
